>Addgene plasmid #118267 | pZH_tdPP7cp_mCherry | addgene full sequence | sequence record 229509 | Addgene NGS Result
TCGCGCGTTTCGGTGATGACGGTGAAAACCTCTGACACATGCAGCTCCCGGAGACGGTCACAGCTTGTCT
GTAAGCGGATGCCGGGAGCAGACAAGCCCGTCAGGGCGCGTCAGCGGGTGTTGGCGGGTGTCGGGGCTGG
CTTAACTATGCGGCATCAGAGCAGATTGTACTGAGAGTGCACCATATGTCCCTATCAGTGATAGAGATTG
ACATCCCTATCAGTGATAGAGATACTGAGCACATCAGCAGGACGCACTGACCGAATTCATTAAAGAGGAG
AAAGGTACCGCATGTCTAAAACTATCGTGCTGTCTGTTGGTGAAGCAACCCGCACCCTGACTGAAATTCA
GTCTACTGCTGATCGCCAAATCTTCGAAGAAAAAGTTGGTCCGCTGGTTGGCCGTCTGCGTCTGACTGCT
TCCCTGCGTCAGAACGGCGCGAAGACCGCGTATCGCGTTAATCTGAAACTGGATCAAGCGGACGTAGTGG
ACTCTGGTCTGCCGAAAGTTCGCTACACGCAGGTGTGGTCTCACGACGTTACCATCGTTGCTAATTCCAC
CGAAGCCAGCCGTAAGTCCCTCTACGACCTCACCAAGAGCCTGGTTGCAACCTCTCAGGTTGAGGATCTG
GTGGTCAACCTGGTACCACTGGGCCGCGCAGATCCGCTGGCATCTAAAACCATCGTTCTGTCCGTGGGCG
AAGCGACCCGTACCCTGACTGAGATCCAGTCTACCGCGGATCGCCAGATTTTTGAAGAAAAGGTAGGCCC
GCTGGTTGGCCGCCTGCGTCTGACCGCGAGCCTGCGCCAGAACGGTGCAAAAACCGCTTATCGTGTGAAC
CTGAAGCTGGATCAGGCCGATGTTGTAGACAGCGGCCTGCCGAAGGTACGTTACACTCAGGTTTGGTCCC
ACGATGTTACCATCGTGGCAAACTCTACCGAAGCTAGTCGTAAAAGCCTGTACGATCTCACGAAATCCCT
GGTCGCTACCTCCCAGGTGGAAGATCTGGTGGTTAACCTGGTTCCACTGGGTCGCCCGCCGGTTGCCACC
ATGGTGTCTAAAGGCGAAGAAGATAATATGGCGATCATCAAAGAGTTCATGCGCTTTAAGGTGCACATGG
AGGGCTCCGTAAACGGTCACGAGTTCGAAATTGAAGGGGAAGGCGAAGGCCGTCCGTACGAAGGCACCCA
GACCGCAAAACTGAAGGTCACTAAAGGTGGCCCGCTGCCGTTCGCGTGGGATATCCTCTCTCCGCAGTTC
ATGTACGGTTCTAAAGCGTACGTTAAACACCCAGCTGACATCCCGGACTACCTGAAACTCTCCTTCCCGG
AAGGCTTTAAGTGGGAACGCGTCATGAATTTCGAGGACGGCGGTGTCGTCACCGTTACTCAGGACTCCTC
TCTCCAGGACGGTGAATTTATCTACAAAGTAAAGCTGCGCGGTACCAACTTTCCGAGCGATGGTCCGGTG
ATGCAAAAGAAAACCATGGGTTGGGAAGCGTCCTCTGAACGTATGTACCCAGAAGATGGTGCACTCAAAG
GCGAAATTAAACAGCGTCTGAAGCTGAAAGATGGTGGTCATTACGACGCCGAAGTTAAAACCACCTACAA
GGCAAAGAAGCCGGTTCAGCTCCCAGGTGCCTACAACGTGAACATTAAGCTGGACATCACCAGCCATAAC
GAAGACTACACCATCGTCGAACAGTACGAACGTGCCGAGGGCCGCCACTCCACTGGCGGCATGGATGAAC
TGTATAAGTAATAATCTAGCAGGAGGATTTCACCATGTCTAGATTAGATAAAAGTAAAGTGATTAACAGC
GCATTAGAGCTGCTTAATGAGGTCGGAATCGAAGGTTTAACAACCCGTAAACTCGCCCAGAAGCTAGGTG
TAGAGCAGCCTACATTGTATTGGCATGTAAAAAATAAGCGGGCTTTGCTCGACGCCTTAGCCATTGAGAT
GTTAGATAGGCACCATACTCACTTTTGCCCTTTAGAAGGGGAAAGCTGGCAAGATTTTTTACGTAATAAC
GCTAAAAGTTTTAGATGTGCTTTACTAAGTCATCGCGATGGAGCAAAAGTACATTTAGGTACACGGCCTA
CAGAAAAACAGTATGAAACTCTCGAAAATCAATTAGCCTTTTTATGCCAACAAGGTTTTTCACTAGAGAA
TGCATTATATGCACTCAGCGCTGTGGGGCATTTTACTTTAGGTTGCGTATTGGAAGATCAAGAGCATCAA
GTCGCTAAAGAAGAAAGGGAAACACCTACTACTGATAGTATGCCGCCATTATTACGACAAGCTATCGAAT
TATTTGATCACCAAGGTGCAGAGCCAGCCTTCTTATTCGGCCTTGAATTGATCATCTGCGGATTAGAAAA
ACAACTTAAATGTGAAAGTGGGTCTTAATAACTGCAGCCCGGGGGATCCCATGGTACGCGTGCTAGAGGC
ATCAAATAAAACGAAAGGCTCAGTCGAAAGACTGGGCCTTTCGTTTTATAAGCTTGGCGTAATCATGGTC
ATAGCTGTTTCCTGTGTGAAATTGTTATCCGCTCACAATTCCACACAACATACGAGCCGGAAGCATAAAG
TGTAAAGCCTGGGGTGCCTAATGAGTGAGCTAACTCACATTAATTGCGTTGCGCTCACTGCCCGCTTTCC
AGTCGGGAAACCTGTCGTGCCAGCTGCATTAATGAATCGGCCAACGCGCGGGGAGAGGCGGTTTGCGTAT
TGGGCGCTCTTCCGCTTCCTCGCTCACTGACTCGCTGCGCTCGGTCGTTCGGCTGCGGCGAGCGGTATCA
GCTCACTCAAAGGCGGTAATACGGTTATCCACAGAATCAGGGGATAACGCAGGAAAGAACATGTGAGCAA
AAGGCCAGCAAAAGGCCAGGAACCGTAAAAAGGCGCGCTAGCGGAGTGTATACTGGCTTACTATGTTGGC
ACTGATGAGGGTGTCAGTGAAGTGCTTCATGTGGCAGGAGAAAAAAGGCTGCACCGGTGCGTCAGCAGAA
TATGTGATACAGGATATATTCCGCTTCCTCGCTCACTGACTCGCTACGCTCGGTCGTTCGACTGCGGCGA
GCGGAAATGGCTTACGAACGGGGCGGAGATTTCCTGGAAGATGCCAGGAAGATACTTAACAGGGAAGTGA
GAGGGCCGCGGCAAAGCCGTTTTTCCATAGGCTCCGCCCCCCTGACAAGCATCACGAAATCTGACGCTCA
AATCAGTGGTGGCGAAACCCGACAGGACTATAAAGATACCAGGCGTTTCCCCCTGGCGGCTCCCTCGTGC
GCTCTCCTGTTCCTGCCTTTCGGTTTACCGGTGTCATTCCGCTGTTATGGCCGCGTTTGTCTCATTCCAC
GCCTGACACTCAGTTCCGGGTAGGCAGTTCGCTCCAAGCTGGACTGTATGCACGAACCCCCCGTTCAGTC
CGACCGCTGCGCCTTATCCGGTAACTATCGTCTTGAGTCCAACCCGGAAAGACATGCAAAAGCACCACTG
GCAGCAGCCACTGGTAATTGATTTAGAGGAGTTAGTCTTGAAGTCATGCGCCGGTTAAGGCTAAACTGAA
AGGACAAGTTTTGGTGACTGCGCTCCTCCAAGCCAGTTACCTCGGTTCAAAGAGTTGGTAGCTCAGAGAA
CCTTCGAAAAACCGCCCTGCAAGGCGGTTTTTTCGTTTTCAGAGCAAGAGATTACGCGCAGACCAAAACG
ATCTCAAGAAGATCATCTTATTAATCAGATAAAATATAGATCTTTTCTACGGGGTCTGACGCTCAGTGGA
ACGAAAACTCACGTTAAGGGATTTTGGTCATGAGATTATCAAAAAGGATCTTCACCTAGATCCTTTTAAA
TTAAAAATGAAGTTTTAAATCAATCTAAAGTATATATGAGTAAACTTGGTCTGACAGTTACCAATGCTTA
ATCAGTGAGGCACCTATCTCAGCGATCTGTCTATTTCGTTCATCCATAGTTGCCTGACTCCCCGTCGTGT
AGATAACTACGATACGGGAGGGCTTACCATCTGGCCCCAGTGCTGCAATGATACCGCGAGACCCACGCTC
ACCGGCTCCAGATTTATCAGCAATAAACCAGCCAGCCGGAAGGGCCGAGCGCAGAAGTGGTCCTGCAACT
TTATCCGCCTCCATCCAGTCTATTAATTGTTGCCGGGAAGCTAGAGTAAGTAGTTCGCCAGTTAATAGTT
TGCGCAACGTTGTTGCCATTGCTACAGGCATCGTGGTGTCACGCTCGTCGTTTGGTATGGCTTCATTCAG
CTCCGGTTCCCAACGATCAAGGCGAGTTACATGATCCCCCATGTTGTGCAAAAAAGCGGTTAGCTCCTTC
GGTCCTCCGATCGTTGTCAGAAGTAAGTTGGCCGCAGTGTTATCACTCATGGTTATGGCAGCACTGCATA
ATTCTCTTACTGTCATGCCATCCGTAAGATGCTTTTCTGTGACTGGTGAGTACTCAACCAAGTCATTCTG
AGAATAGTGTATGCGGCGACCGAGTTGCTCTTGCCCGGCGTCAATACGGGATAATACCGCGCCACATAGC
AGAACTTTAAAAGTGCTCATCATTGGAAAACGTTCTTCGGGGCGAAAACTCTCAAGGATCTTACCGCTGT
TGAGATCCAGTTCGATGTAACCCACTCGTGCACCCAACTGATCTTCAGCATCTTTTACTTTCACCAGCGT
TTCTGGGTGAGCAAAAACAGGAAGGCAAAATGCCGCAAAAAAGGGAATAAGGGCGACACGGAAATGTTGA
ATACTCATACTCTTCCTTTTTCAATATTATTGAAGCATTTATCAGGGTTATTGTCTCATGAGCGGATACA
TATTTGAATGTATTTAGAAAAATAAACAAATAGGGGTTCCGCGCACATTTCCCCGAAAAGTGCCACCTGA
CGTCTAAGAAACCATTATTATCATGACATTAACCTATAAAAATAGGCGTATCACGAGGCCCTTTCGTC
Features (pLannotate 1.2.2; 18 found; start..end, strand, type, name):
    137..188     +  misc_feature   bom (fragment): basis of mobility region from pBR322
    189..262     +  promoter       PLtetO-1 promoter: modified phage lambda PL promoter with tet operator sites (Lutz and Bujard, 1997)
    673..1035    +  CDS            COAT_BPPP7: Experimental evidence at protein level: Swiss-Prot protein existence level 1. Forms the phage shell; binds to the phage RNA. From Pseudomonas phage PP7 (Bacteriophage PP7).
   1051..1758    +  CDS            mCherry: mCherry is a basic (constitutively fluorescent) red fluorescent protein published in 2004, derived from Discosoma sp.. It is reported to be a very rapidly-maturing monomer with low acid sensitivity.
   1785..2405    +  CDS            tetR: TETR2_ECOLX - Experimental evidence at protein level: Swiss-Prot protein existence level 1. TetR is the repressor of the tetracycline resistance element; its N-terminal region forms a helix-turn-helix structure and binds DNA. Binding of tetracycline to TetR reduces the repressor affinity for the tetracycline resistance gene (tetA) promoter operator sites. From Escherichia coli.
   2412..2429    -  misc_feature   MCS (fragment): pBluescript multiple cloning site
   2453..2499    +  terminator     rrnB T1 terminator: transcription terminator T1 from the E. coli rrnB gene
   2542..2558    -  protein_bind   lac operator: The lac repressor binds to the lac operator to inhibit transcription in E. coli. This inhibition can be relieved by adding lactose or isopropyl-β-D-thiogalactopyranoside (IPTG). lac repressor encoded by lacI
   2566..2596    -  promoter       lac promoter: promoter for the E. coli lac operon
   2611..2632    -  protein_bind   CAP binding site: CAP binding activates transcription in the presence of cAMP. E. coli catabolite activator protein
   2645..2737    -  CDS            lacI (fragment): lac repressor; lacI; The lac repressor binds to the lac operator to inhibit transcription in E. coli. This inhibition can be relieved by adding lactose or isopropyl-β-D-thiogalactopyranoside (IPTG).
   2739..2872    -  rep_origin     RSF ori (fragment): Plasmids containing the RSF 1030 origin of replication can be propagated in E. coli cells that contain additional plasmids with compatible origins.
   2909..2930    +  misc_feature   bom (fragment): basis of mobility region from pBR322
   3029..3084    -  rep_origin     RSF ori (fragment): Plasmids containing the RSF 1030 origin of replication can be propagated in E. coli cells that contain additional plasmids with compatible origins.
   3172..3717    -  rep_origin     p15A ori: Plasmids containing the medium-copy-number p15A origin of replication can be propagated in E. coli cells that contain a second plasmid with the ColE1 origin.
   3908..4768    -  CDS            AmpR: β-lactamase; bla; confers resistance to ampicillin, carbenicillin, and related antibiotics
   4769..4873    -  promoter       AmpR promoter: bla
   4968..35      +  CDS            rop (fragment) (across the origin): Rop protein, which maintains plasmids at low copy number; rop
