[The description below was written by a language model from this plasmid's Addgene catalogue record and pLannotate feature annotations shown in this document.]
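Description:
pZH_tdPP7cp_mCherry is a 4,968 nt bacterial expression plasmid listed as built on the pBAD33 backbone, designed for low-noise, tetracycline-inducible production of a fluorescently labelled PP7 coat protein in E. coli. It replicates from a p15A origin, which is compatible with ColE1-type plasmids and consistent with the catalogue's low-copy designation, and it is selected with ampicillin through a β-lactamase gene under its own promoter. The automated annotation also picks up short fragments of bom, rop, RSF origin, lacI and a lac promoter/operator region; these appear to be backbone remnants rather than functional parts of the design.

The payload is driven by the PLtetO-1 promoter, a modified phage lambda PL promoter carrying tet operator sites. Downstream lies the tdPP7cp-mCherry fusion. The feature table annotates a single PP7 coat protein reading frame immediately upstream of mCherry, but the gap between the promoter and that feature is large enough to hold another copy, in keeping with the "td" (presumably tandem dimer) name, although the record does not spell this out. A tetR coding sequence follows mCherry closely on the same strand, ahead of an rrnB T1 terminator, with no separate promoter annotated for it. This suggests the repressor is co-transcribed with the fusion, forming a negative autoregulatory loop that would fit the stated low-noise expression. Tetracycline-class inducers release TetR from the operators to switch on expression.

PP7 coat protein binds a specific phage RNA hairpin, so this kind of fusion is typically used to label and image transcripts tagged with PP7 binding sites in live cells, though the record itself states only the expression purpose.
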