Addgene plasmid #118267: pZH_tdPP7cp_mCherry
Purpose: Low-noise, tetracycline inducible expression of tdPP7cp-mCherry
Depositing lab: Zach Hensel. Depositing organization: Universidade Nova de Lisboa, Instituto de Tecnologia Quimica e Biologica Antonio Xavier NOVA (ITQB NOVA).
Backbone
  Vector backbone: pBAD33
  Vector type: Bacterial Expression
Growth in bacteria
  Bacterial resistance: Ampicillin, 100 μg/mL
  Growth temperature: 37°C
  Growth strain: DH5alpha
  Copy number: Low Copy
Gene/Insert
  Gene/Insert name: tdPP7cp-mCherry
  Promoter: pLtetO-1
  Cloning method: Gibson Cloning
  Sequencing primers: 5′ CTATGCGGCATCAGAGCAG
Terms and licenses: Academic/Nonprofit Terms; Industry Terms: Not Available to Industry
How to cite: pZH_tdPP7cp_mCherry was a gift from Zach Hensel (Addgene plasmid # 118267 ; http://n2t.net/addgene:118267 ; RRID:Addgene_118267)
